>Addgene plasmid #89819 | pLPCX2-MT1-MMP-eGFP | addgene full sequence | sequence record 178038 | Addgene NGS Result
CGTTACATAACTTACGGTAAATGGCCCGCCTGGCTGACCGCCCAACGACCCCCGCCCATTGACGTCAATA
ATGACGTATGTTCCCATAGTAACGCCAATAGGGACTTTCCATTGACGTCAATGGGTGGAGTATTTACGGT
AAACTGCCCACTTGGCAGTACATCAAGTGTATCATATGCCAAGTACGCCCCCTATTGACGTCAATGACGG
TAAATGGCCCGCCTGGCATTATGCCCAGTACATGACCTTATGGGACTTTCCTACTTGGCAGTACATCTAC
GTATTAGTCATCGCTATTACCATGGTGATGCGGTTTTGGCAGTACATCAATGGGCGTGGATAGCGGTTTG
ACTCACGGGGATTTCCAAGTCTCCACCCCATTGACGTCAATGGGAGTTTGTTTTGGCACCAAAATCAACG
GGACTTTCCAAAATGTCGTAACAACTCCGCCCCATTGACGCAAATGGGCGGTAGGCGTGTACGGTGGGAG
GTCTATATAAGCAGAGCTGGTTTAGTGAACCGTCAGATCCGCTAGCGCTACCGGACTCAGATCTCGAGCT
CAAGCTTGGAGTTTCTCGGACCATGTCTCCCGCCCCAAGACCCCCCCGTTGTCTCCTGCTCCCCCTGCTC
ACGCTCGGCACCGCGCTCGCCTCCCTCGGCTCGGCCCAAAGCAGCAGCTTCAGCCCCGAAGCCTGGCTAC
AGCAATATGGCTACCTGCCTCCCGGGGACCTACGTACCCACACACAGCGCTCACCCCAGTCACTCTCAGC
GGCCATCGCTGCCATGCAGAAGTTTTACGGCTTGCAAGTAACAGGCAAAGCTGATGCAGACACCATGAAG
GCCATGAGGCGCCCCCGATGTGGTGTTCCAGACAAGTTTGGGGCTGAGATCAAGGCCAATGTTCGAAGGA
AGCGCTACGCCATCCAGGGTCTCAAATGGCAACATAATGAAATCACTTTCTGCATCCAGAATTACACCCC
CAAGGTGGGCGAGTATGCCACATACGAGGCCATTCGCAAGGCGTTCCGCGTGTGGGAGAGTGCCACACCA
CTGCGCTTCCGCGAGGTGCCCTATGCCTACATCCGTGAGGGCCATGAGAAGCAGGCCGACATCATGATCT
TCTTTGCCGAGGGCTTCCATGGCGACAGCACGCCCTTCGATGGTGAGGGCGGCTTCCTGGCCCATGCCTA
CTTCCCAGGCCCCAACATTGGAGGAGACACCCACTTTGACTCTGCCGAGCCTTGGACTGTCAGGAATGAG
GATCTGAATGGAAATGACATCTTCCTGGTGGCTGTGCACGAGCTGGGCCATGCCCTGGGGCTCGAGCATT
CCAGTGACCCCTCGGCCATCATGGCACCCTTTTACCAGTGGATGGACACGGAGAATTTTGTGCTGCCCGA
TGATGACCGCCGGGGCATCCAGCAACTTTATGGGGGTGAGTCAGGGTTCCCCACCAAGATGCCCCCTCAA
CCCAGGACTACCTCCCGGCCTTCTGTTCCTGATAAACCCAAAAACCCCACCTATGGGCCCAACATCTGTG
ACGGGAACTTTGACACCGTGGCCATGCTCCGAGGGGAGATGTTTGTCTTCAAGGAGCGCTGGTTCTGGCG
GGTGAGGAATAACCAAGTGATGGATGGATACCCAATGCCCATTGGCCAGTTCTGGCGGGGCCTGCCTGCG
TCCATCAACACTGCCTACGAGAGGAAGGATGGCAAATTCGTCTTCTTCAAAGGAGACAAGCATTGGGTGT
TTGATGAGGCGTCCCTGGAACCTGGCTACCCCAAGCACATTAAGGAGCTGGGCCGAGGGCTGCCTACCGA
CAAGATTGATGCTGCTCTCTTCTGGATGCCCAATGGAAAGACCTACTTCTTCCGTGGAAACAAGTACTAC
CGTTTCAACGAAGAGCTCAGGGCAGTGGATAGCGAGTACCCCAAGAACATCAAAGTCTGGGAAGGGATCC
CTGAGTCTCCCAGAGGGTCATTCATGGGCAGCGATGAAGTCTTCACTTACTTCTACAAGGGGAACAAATA
CTGGAAATTCAACAACCAGAAGCTGAAGGTAGAACCGGGCTACCCCAAGTCAGCCCTGAGGGACTGGATG
GGCTGCCCATCGGGAGGCCGGCCGGATGAGGGGACTGAGGAGGAGACGGAGGTGATCATCATTGAGGTGG
ACGAGGAGGGCGGCGGGGCGGTGAGCGCGGCTGCCGTGGTGCTGCCCGTGCTGCTGCTGCTCCTGGTGCT
GGCGGTGGGCCTTGCAGTCTTCTTCTTCAGACGCCATGGGACCCCCAGGCGACTGCTCTACTGCCAGCGT
TCCCTGCTGGACAAGGTCCCGCGGGCCCGGGATCCACCGGTCGCCACCATGGTGAGCAAGGGCGAGGAGC
TGTTCACCGGGGTGGTGCCCATCCTGGTCGAGCTGGACGGCGACGTAAACGGCCACAAGTTCAGCGTGTC
CGGCGAGGGCGAGGGCGATGCCACCTACGGCAAGCTGACCCTGAAGTTCATCTGCACCACCGGCAAGCTG
CCCGTGCCCTGGCCCACCCTCGTGACCACCCTGACCTACGGCGTGCAGTGCTTCAGCCGCTACCCCGACC
ACATGAAGCAGCACGACTTCTTCAAGTCCGCCATGCCCGAAGGCTACGTCCAGGAGCGCACCATCTTCTT
CAAGGACGACGGCAACTACAAGACCCGCGCCGAGGTGAAGTTCGAGGGCGACACCCTGGTGAACCGCATC
GAGCTGAAGGGCATCGACTTCAAGGAGGACGGCAACATCCTGGGGCACAAGCTGGAGTACAACTACAACA
GCCACAACGTCTATATCATGGCCGACAAGCAGAAGAACGGCATCAAGGTGAACTTCAAGATCCGCCACAA
CATCGAGGACGGCAGCGTGCAGCTCGCCGACCACTACCAGCAGAACACCCCCATCGGCGACGGCCCCGTG
CTGCTGCCCGACAACCACTACCTGAGCACCCAGTCCGCCCTGAGCAAAGACCCCAACGAGAAGCGCGATC
ACATGGTCCTGCTGGAGTTCGTGACCGCCGCCGGGATCACTCTCGGCATGGACGAGCTGTACAAGTAAAG
CGGCCGCCTCGGCCAAACATCGATAAAATAAAAGATTTTATTTAGTCTCCAGAAAAAGGGGGGAATGAAA
GACCCCACCTGTAGGTTTGGCAAGCTAGCTTAAGTAACGCCATTTTGCAAGGCATGGAAAAATACATAAC
TGAGAATAGAGAAGTTCAGATCAAGGTCAGGAACAGATGGAACAGCTGAATATGGGCCAAACAGGATATC
TGTGGTAAGCAGTTCCTGCCCCGGCTCAGGGCCAAGAACAGATGGAACAGCTGAATATGGGCCAAACAGG
ATATCTGTGGTAAGCAGTTCCTGCCCCGGCTCAGGGCCAAGAACAGATGGTCCCCAGATGCGGTCCAGCC
CTCAGCAGTTTCTAGAGAACCATCAGATGTTTCCAGGGTGCCCCAAGGACCTGAAATGACCCTGTGCCTT
ATTTGAACTAACCAATCAGTTCGCTTCTCGCTTCTGTTCGCGCGCTTCTGCTCCCCGAGCTCAATAAAAG
AGCCCACAACCCCTCACTCGGGGCGCCAGTCCTCCGATTGACTGAGTCGCCCGGGTACCCGTGTATCCAA
TAAACCCTCTTGCAGTTGCATCCGACTTGTGGTCTCGCTGTTCCTTGGGAGGGTCTCCTCTGAGTGATTG
ACTACCCGTCAGCGGGGGTCTTTCATTTGGGGGCTCGTCCGGGATCGGGAGACCCCTGCCCAGGGACCAC
CGACCCACCACCGGGAGGTAAGCTGGCTGCCTCGCGCGTTTCGGTGATGACGGTGAAAACCTCTGACACA
TGCAGCTCCCGGAGACGGTCACAGCTTGTCTGTAAGCGGATGCCGGGAGCAGACAAGCCCGTCAGGGCGC
GTCAGCGGGTGTTGGCGGGTGTCGGGGCGCAGCCATGACCCAGTCACGTAGCGATAGCGGAGTGTACTGA
TAACTTCGTATAATGTATGCTATACGAAGTTATTAGGTCTGAAGAGGAGTTTACGTCCAGCCAAGCTAGG
GCCGCGATCCGGAACCCTTAATATAACTTCGTATAATGTATGCTATACGAAGTTATCAGTACTGGCTTAA
CTATGCGGCATCAGAGCAGATTGTACTGAGAGTGCACCATATGCGGTGTGAAATACCGCACAGATGCGTA
AGGAGAAAATACCGCATCAGGCGCTCTTCCGCTTCCTCGCTCACTGACTCGCTGCGCTCGGTCGTTCGGC
TGCGGCGAGCGGTATCAGCTCACTCAAAGGCGGTAATACGGTTATCCACAGAATCAGGGGATAACGCAGG
AAAGAACATGTGAGCAAAAGGCCAGCAAAAGGCCAGGAACCGTAAAAAGGCCGCGTTGCTGGCGTTTTTC
CATAGGCTCCGCCCCCCTGACGAGCATCACAAAAATCGACGCTCAAGTCAGAGGTGGCGAAACCCGACAG
GACTATAAAGATACCAGGCGTTTCCCCCTGGAAGCTCCCTCGTGCGCTCTCCTGTTCCGACCCTGCCGCT
TACCGGATACCTGTCCGCCTTTCTCCCTTCGGGAAGCGTGGCGCTTTCTCATAGCTCACGCTGTAGGTAT
CTCAGTTCGGTGTAGGTCGTTCGCTCCAAGCTGGGCTGTGTGCACGAACCCCCCGTTCAGCCCGACCGCT
GCGCCTTATCCGGTAACTATCGTCTTGAGTCCAACCCGGTAAGACACGACTTATCGCCACTGGCAGCAGC
CACTGGTAACAGGATTAGCAGAGCGAGGTATGTAGGCGGTGCTACAGAGTTCTTGAAGTGGTGGCCTAAC
TACGGCTACACTAGAAGGACAGTATTTGGTATCTGCGCTCTGCTGAAGCCAGTTACCTTCGGAAAAAGAG
TTGGTAGCTCTTGATCCGGCAAACAAACCACCGCTGGTAGCGGTGGTTTTTTTGTTTGCAAGCAGCAGAT
TACGCGCAGAAAAAAAGGATCTCAAGAAGATCCTTTGATCTTTTCTACGGGGTCTGACGCTCAGTGGAAC
GAAAACTCACGTTAAGGGATTTTGGTCATGAGATTATCAAAAAGGATCTTCACCTAGATCCTTTTAAATT
AAAAATGAAGTTTTAAATCAATCTAAAGTATATATGAGTAAACTTGGTCTGACAGTTACCAATGCTTAAT
CAGTGAGGCACCTATCTCAGCGATCTGTCTATTTCGTTCATCCATAGTTGCCTGACTCCCCGTCGTGTAG
ATAACTACGATACGGGAGGGCTTACCATCTGGCCCCAGTGCTGCAATGATACCGCGAGACCCACGCTCAC
CGGCTCCAGATTTATCAGCAATAAACCAGCCAGCCGGAAGGGCCGAGCGCAGAAGTGGTCCTGCAACTTT
ATCCGCCTCCATCCAGTCTATTAATTGTTGCCGGGAAGCTAGAGTAAGTAGTTCGCCAGTTAATAGTTTG
CGCAACGTTGTTGCCATTGCTGCAGGCATCGTGGTGTCACGCTCGTCGTTTGGTATGGCTTCATTCAGCT
CCGGTTCCCAACGATCAAGGCGAGTTACATGATCCCCCATGTTGTGCAAAAAAGCGGTTAGCTCCTTCGG
TCCTCCGATCGTTGTCAGAAGTAAGTTGGCCGCAGTGTTATCACTCATGGTTATGGCAGCACTGCATAAT
TCTCTTACTGTCATGCCATCCGTAAGATGCTTTTCTGTGACTGGTGAGTACTCAACCAAGTCATTCTGAG
AATAGTGTATGCGGCGACCGAGTTGCTCTTGCCCGGCGTCAACACGGGATAATACCGCGCCACATAGCAG
AACTTTAAAAGTGCTCATCATTGGAAAACGTTCTTCGGGGCGAAAACTCTCAAGGATCTTACCGCTGTTG
AGATCCAGTTCGATGTAACCCACTCGTGCACCCAACTGATCTTCAGCATCTTTTACTTTCACCAGCGTTT
CTGGGTGAGCAAAAACAGGAAGGCAAAATGCCGCAAAAAAGGGAATAAGGGCGACACGGAAATGTTGAAT
ACTCATACTCTTCCTTTTTCAATATTATTGAAGCATTTATCAGGGTTATTGTCTCATGAGCGGATACATA
TTTGAATGTATTTAGAAAAATAAACAAATAGGGGTTCCGCGCACATTTCCCCGAAAAGTGCCACCTGACG
TCTAAGAAACCATTATTATCATGACATTAACCTATAAAAATAGGCGTATCACGAGGCCCTTTCGTCTTCA
AGAATTGCTAGCAATTGCTAGCAATTGCTAGCAATTCATACCAGATCACCGAAAACTGTCCTCCAAATGT
GTCCCCCTCACACTCCCAAATTCGCGGGCTTCTGCCTCTTAGACCACTCTACCCTATTCCCCACACTCAC
CGGAGCCAAAGCCGCGGCCCTTCCGTTTCTTTGCTTTTGAAAGACCCCACCCGTAGGTGGCAAGCTAGCT
TAAGTAACGCCACTTTGCAAGGCATGGAAAAATACATAACTGAGAATAGAAAAGTTCAGATCAAGGTCAG
GAACAAAGAAACAGCTGAATACCAAACAGGATATCTGTGGTAAGCGGTTCCTGCCCCGGCTCAGGGCCAA
GAACAGATGAGACAGCTGAGTGATGGGCCAAACAGGATATCTGTGGTAAGCAGTTCCTGCCCCGGCTCGG
GGCCAAGAACAGATGGTCCCCAGATGCGGTCCAGCCCTCAGCAGTTTCTAGTGAATCATCAGATGTTTCC
AGGGTGCCCCAAGGACCTGAAAATGACCCTGTACCTTATTTGAACTAACCAATCAGTTCGCTTCTCGCTT
CTGTTCGCGCGCTTCCGCTCTCCGAGCTCAATAAAAGAGCCCACAACCCCTCACTCGGCGCGCCAGTCTT
CCGATAGACTGCGTCGCCCGGGTACCCGTATTCCCAATAAAGCCTCTTGCTGTTTGCATCCGAATCGTGG
TCTCGCTGTTCCTTGGGAGGGTCTCCTCTGAGTGATTGACTACCCACGACGGGGGTCTTTCATTTGGGGG
CTCGTCCGGGATTTGGAGACCCCTGCCCAGGGACCACCGACCCACCACCGGGAGGTAAGCTGGCCAGCAA
CTTATCTGTGTCTGTCCGATTGTCTAGTGTCTATGTTTGATGTTATGCGCCTGCGTCTGTACTAGTTAGC
TAACTAGCTCTGTATCTGGCGGACCCGTGGTGGAACTGACGAGTTCTGAACACCCGGCCGCAACCCTGGG
AGACGTCCCAGGGACTTTGGGGGCCGTTTTTGTGGCCCGACCTGAGGAAGGGAGTCGATGTGGAATCCGA
CCCCGTCAGGATATGTGGTTCTGGTAGGAGACGAGAACCTAAAACAGTTCCCGCCTCCGTCTGAATTTTT
GCTTTCGGTTTGGAACCGAAGCCGCGCGTCTTGTCTGCTGCAGCGCTGCAGCATCGTTCTGTGTTGTCTC
TGTCTGACTGTGTTTCTGTATTTGTCTGAAAATTAGGGCCAGACTGTTACCACTCCCTTAAGTTTGACCT
TAGGTCACTGGAAAGATGTCGAGCGGATCGCTCACAACCAGTCGGTAGATGTCAAGAAGAGACGTTGGGT
TACCTTCTGCTCTGCAGAATGGCCAACCTTTAACGTCGGATGGCCGCGAGACGGCACCTTTAACCGAGAC
CTCATCACCCAGGTTAAGATCAAGGTCTTTTCACCTGGCCCGCATGGACACCCAGACCAGGTCCCCTACA
TCGTGACCTGGGAAGCCTTGGCTTTTGACCCCCCTCCCTGGGTCAAGCCCTTTGTACACCCTAAGCCTCC
GCCTCCTCTTCCTCCATCCGCCCCGTCTCTCCCCCTTGAACCTCCTCGTTCGACCCCGCCTCGATCCTCC
CTTTATCCAGCCCTCACTCCTTCTCTAGGCGCCGGAATGATCCCCCGGGCTGCAGGTCGGCCGCCACGAC
CGGTGCCGCCACCATCCCCTGACCCACGCCCCTGACCCCTCACAAGGAGACGACCTTCCATGACCGAGTA
CAAGCCCACGGTGCGCCTCGCCACCCGCGACGACGTCCCCCGGGCCGTACGCACCCTCGCCGCCGCGTTC
GCCGACTACCCCGCCACGCGCCACACCGTCGACCCGGACCGCCACATCGAGCGGGTCACCGAGCTGCAAG
AACTCTTCCTCACGCGCGTCGGGCTCGACATCGGCAAGGTGTGGGTCGCGGACGACGGCGCCGCGGTGGC
GGTCTGGACCACGCCGGAGAGCGTCGAAGCGGGGGCGGTGTTCGCCGAGATCGGCCCGCGCATGGCCGAG
TTGAGCGGTTCCCGGCTGGCCGCGCAGCAACAGATGGAAGGCCTCCTGGCGCCGCACCGGCCCAAGGAGC
CCGCGTGGTTCCTGGCCACCGTCGGCGTCTCGCCCGACCACCAGGGCAAGGGTCTGGGCAGCGCCGTCGT
GCTCCCCGGAGTGGAGGCGGCCGAGCGCGCCGGGGTGCCCGCCTTCCTGGAGACCTCCGCGCCCCGCAAC
CTCCCCTTCTACGAGCGGCTCGGCTTCACCGTCACCGCCGACGTCGAGGTGCCCGAAGGACCGCGCACCT
GGTGCATGACCCGCAAGCCCGGTGCCTGACGCCCGCCCCACGACCCGCAGCGCCCGACCGAAAGGAGCGC
ACGACCCCATGGCTCCGACCGAAGCCACCCGGGGCGGCCCCGCCGACCCCGCACCCGCCCCCGAGGCCCA
CCGACTCTAGTAATAGTAATCAATTACGGGGTCATTAGTTCATAGCCCATATATGGAGTTCCG
Features (pLannotate 1.2.2; 25 found; start..end, strand, type, name):
      1..304     +  enhancer       CMV enhancer: human cytomegalovirus immediate early enhancer
    305..508     +  promoter       CMV promoter: human cytomegalovirus (CMV) immediate early promoter
    531..567     +  misc_feature   MCS (fragment): multiple cloning site
    583..2328    +  CDS            MMP14: MMP14_HUMAN - Experimental evidence at protein level: Swiss-Prot protein existence level 1. Endopeptidase that degrades various components of the extracellular matrix such as collagen. Activates progelatinase A. Essential for pericellular collagenolysis and modeling of skeletal and extraskeletal connective tissues during development (By similarity). May be involved in actin cytoskeleton reorganization by cleaving PTK7 (PubMed:20837484). Acts as a positive regulator of cell growth and migration via activation of MMP15. Involved in the formation of the fibrovascular tissues in association with p
   2329..2351    +  misc_feature   MCS (fragment): multiple cloning site
   2359..3078    +  CDS            EGFP: the original enhanced GFP (Yang et al., 1996) mammalian codon-optimized
   3144..3737    +  LTR            LTR: long terminal repeat from Moloney murine leukemia virus
   3806..3846    +  CDS            rop (fragment): Rop protein, which maintains plasmids at low copy number; rop
   3948..3986    +  misc_feature   bom (fragment): basis of mobility region from pBR322
   3990..4023    -  protein_bind   loxP: Cre-mediated recombination occurs in the 8-bp core sequence (GCATACAT). Cre recombinase
   4083..4116    -  protein_bind   loxP: Cre-mediated recombination occurs in the 8-bp core sequence (GCATACAT). Cre recombinase
   4120..4221    +  misc_feature   bom (fragment): basis of mobility region from pBR322
   4407..4995    -  rep_origin     ori: high-copy-number ColE1/pMB1/pBR322/pUC origin of replication
   5166..6026    -  CDS            AmpR: β-lactamase; bla; confers resistance to ampicillin, carbenicillin, and related antibiotics
   6027..6131    -  promoter       AmpR promoter: bla
   6408..6515    +  LTR            3' LTR (ΔU3) (fragment): self-inactivating 3' long terminal repeat (LTR) from Moloney murine leukemia virus
   6532..6589    +  LTR            LTR (fragment): long terminal repeat from Moloney murine leukemia virus
   6603..6666    +  LTR            LTR (fragment): long terminal repeat from Moloney murine leukemia virus
   6819..6994    +  LTR            5' LTR (truncated): truncated long terminal repeat from Moloney murine sarcoma virus
   7116..7390    +  misc_feature   MESV Ψ (fragment): packaging signal of murine embryonic stem cell virus
   7457..7873    +  CDS            gag (truncated): truncated Moloney murine leukemia virus (MMLV) gag gene lacking the start codon
   7879..7896    +  misc_feature   MCS (fragment): pBluescript multiple cloning site
   7970..8569    +  CDS            PuroR: puromycin N-acetyltransferase; pac from Streptomyces alboniger; confers resistance to puromycin
   8619..8684    +  CDS            dmpM (fragment): DMPM_STRAD - Protein inferred from homology: Swiss-Prot protein existence level 3. From Streptomyces alboniger.
   8691..8743    +  enhancer       CMV enhancer (fragment): human cytomegalovirus immediate early enhancer
