[The description below was written by a language model from this plasmid's Addgene catalogue record and pLannotate feature annotations shown in this document.]
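Description:
pLPCX2-MT1-MMP-eGFP is a Moloney murine leukemia virus-type gammaretroviral expression vector of about 8.7 kb for stable delivery of a fluorescently tagged human matrix metalloproteinase into mammalian cells. The catalogue lists the backbone as the commercial pLNCX2. However, the plasmid name, the puromycin marker and the annotated puromycin N-acetyltransferase gene all indicate a puromycin-selectable LPCX-style layout rather than a neomycin one. In bacteria it is maintained through a ColE1/pMB1-type origin and an ampicillin resistance gene. The repository describes it as low copy and lists a recombination-tolerant growth strain, as is common for LTR-containing plasmids.

The sequence is circular and numbered from the internal promoter, so the proviral unit reads as follows: a 5′ LTR (annotated as several MoMLV/MoMSV fragments), the Ψ packaging signal extending into a truncated gag region that lacks its start codon, and then PuroR, which has no annotated promoter of its own and is presumably expressed from the LTR-driven transcript. This is followed by the CMV immediate early enhancer/promoter driving the insert and a full 3′ LTR. The insert is the human MMP14 (MT1-MMP) coding sequence, joined through a short polylinker remnant to EGFP at its C terminus. Two loxP sites are annotated in the bacterial backbone among pBR322 bom fragments, outside the proviral region. The record gives no function for them.

Because the vector itself lacks functional gag, pol and env, these must be supplied in trans by a packaging system to produce virus, after which transduced cells can be selected with puromycin. The associated publication concerns invadopodium formation and melanoma invasion, so the construct may serve to visualise MT1-MMP localisation and trafficking in live cells.
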