Addgene plasmid #89819: pLPCX2-MT1-MMP-eGFP
Purpose: Express in MT1-MMP mammalian cells
Depositing lab: Shengyu Yang. Depositing organization: H. Lee Moffitt Cancer Center and Research Institute. Publication: STIM1- and Orai1-mediated Ca(2+) oscillation orchestrates invadopodium formation and melanoma invasion. Sun J, Lu F, He H, Shen J, Messina J, Mathew R, Wang D, Sarnaik AA, Chang WC, Kim M, Cheng H, Yang S. J Cell Biol. 2014 Nov 24;207(4):535-48. doi: 10.1083/jcb.201407082. Epub 2014 Nov 17. PubMed 25404747.
Backbone
  Vector backbone: pLNCX2
  Backbone manufacturer: Clontech
  Backbone size w/o insert (bp): 6100
  Vector type: Retroviral
  Selectable markers: Puromycin
Growth in bacteria
  Bacterial resistance: Ampicillin, 100 μg/mL
  Growth temperature: 37°C
  Growth strain: NEB Stable
  Copy number: Low Copy
Gene/Insert
  Gene/Insert name: MT1-MMP (alt name: MMP14)
  Species: H. sapiens (human)
  GenBank ID: NM_004995.3
  Entrez Gene: MMP14 (a.k.a. MMP-14, MMP-X1, MT-MMP, MT-MMP 1, MT1-MMP, MT1MMP, MTMMP1, WNCHRS)
  Tag / fusion protein: eGFP (C terminal on insert)
Terms and licenses: Academic/Nonprofit Terms; Industry Terms: Not Available to Industry
How to cite: pLPCX2-MT1-MMP-eGFP was a gift from Shengyu Yang (Addgene plasmid # 89819 ; http://n2t.net/addgene:89819 ; RRID:Addgene_89819)
